>Addgene plasmid #60729 | pTSlb-Q758C | addgene full sequence | sequence record 99392
ATCGATGCATAATGTGCCTGTCAAATGGACGAAGCAGGGATTCTGCAAACCCTATGCTACTCCGTCAAGC
CGTCAATTGTCTGATTCGTTACCAACAGACATTGCCGTCACTGCGTCTTTTACTGGCTCTTCTCGCTAAC
CAAACCGGTAACCCCGCTTATTAAAAGCATTCTGTAACAAAGCGGGACCAAAGCCATGACAAAAACGCGT
AATTTCAACACGAGCCAAAATAATAAAAAAGCAGGATTAATAATCTGGCTTTTTATATTCTCTCTCTAGT
ATATAAACGCAGAAAGGCCCACCCGAAGGTGAGCCAGTGTGATCCAAGCCAGCTCGATATCCGTCGGCTT
GAACGAATTGTTAGACATTACTTGTAGACGTGCCCTACGCGCTTGTTGAGTTGTTCCTCAACGTTTTTCT
TGAAGTGCTTAGCTTCAAGGTCACGGATACGACCGAAGCGAGCCTCGTCCTCAATGGCCCGACCGATTGC
GCTTGCTACAGCCTGAACGGTTGTATTGTCAGCACTGGTTAGGCAAGCCAGAGTGGTCTTAATGGTGATG
TACGCTACGGCTTCCGGCTTGATTTCTTGCAGGAACTGGAAGGCTGTCGGGCGCTTGCCGCGCTTAGCTT
TCACTTCCTCAAACCAGTCGTTGATGCGTGCAATCATCTTAGGGAGTAGGGTAGTGATGAGAGGCTTGGC
GGCAGCGTTATCCGCAACCTCACCAGCTTTAAGTTGACGCTCAAACATCTTGCGGAAGCGTGCTTCACCC
ATCTCGTAAGACTCATGCTCAAGGGCCAACTGTTCGCGAGCTAAACGCTCACCGTAATGGTCAGCCAGAG
TGTTGAACGGGATAGCAGCCAGTTCGATGTCAGAGAAGTCGTTCTTAGCGATGTTAATCGTGTTCATATT
AGAAAAAGAATGTTATTAAGTAAGTCTTTCTAGAGCTCTGTGTGAAATTGTTATCCGCTCACAATTGAAT
CTAAGTATCATTGTTATCCGCTCACAAGTCAACACTCTTTTTGATAAATTTCCTAGGACTTTTCTGCCGT
GATTATAGACACTTTTGTCGCGATGTTGTGTCTAATTTTGAAGTTAACTTTGATTCCATTCTTTTGTTTG
TCTGCCATGATGTATACATTGTGTGAGTTATAGTTGTATTCCAATTTGTGTCCAAGAATGTTTCCATCTT
CTTTAAAATCAATACCTTTTAACTCGATTCTATTAACAAGGGTATCACCTTCAAACTTGACTTCAGCACG
TGTCTTGTAGTTCCCGTCATCTTTGAAAAATATAGTTCTTTCCTGTACATAACCTTCGGGCACTCGAGAC
ATTGATTATTTGCACGGCGTCACACTTTGCTATGCCATAGCATTTTTATCCATAAGATTAGCGGATCCTA
CCTGACGCTTTTTATCGCAACTCTCTACTGTTTCTCCATACCCGTTTTTTTGGGCTAGCACTAGTGGAGC
CCTATATATAAAGATCAGGGCCAGGTATGAAAGCATTTATGCAAGTTGTCGAGGCTGACATGCTCTCTAA
GGGTCTACTCGGTGGCGAGGCGTGGTCTTCGTGGCATAAGGAAGACTCTATTCATGTAGGAGTACGCTGC
ATCGAGATGCTCATTGAGTCAACCGGAATGGTTAGCTTACACCGCCAAAATGCTGGCGTAGTAGGTCAAG
ACTCTGAGACTATCGAACTCGCACCTGAATACGCTGAGGCTATCGCAACCCGTGCAGGTGCGCTGGCTGG
CATCTCTCCGATGTTCCAACCTTGCGTAGTTCCTCCTAAGCCGTGGACTGGCATTACTGGTGGTGGCTAT
TGGGCTAACGGTCGTCGTCCTCTGGCGCTGGTGCGTACTCACAGTAAGAAAGCACTGATGCGCTACGAAG
ACGTTTACATGCCTGAGGTGTACAAAGCGATTAACATTGCGCAAAACACCGCATGGAAAATCAACAAGAA
AGTCCTAGCGGTCGCCAACGTAATCACCAAGTGGAAGCATTGTCCGGTCGAGGACATCCCTGCGATTGAG
CGTGAAGAACTCCCGATGAAACCGGAAGACATCGACATGAATCCTGAGGCTCTCACCGCGTGGAAACGTG
CTGCCGCTGCTGTGTACCGCAAGGACAAGGCTCGCAAGTCTCGCCGTATCAGCCTTGAGTTCATGCTTGA
GCAAGCCAATAAGTTTGCTAACCATAAGGCCATCTGGTTCCCTTACAACATGGACTGGCGCGGTCGTGTT
TACGCTGTGTCAATGTTCAACCCGCAAGGTAACGATATGACCAAAGGACTGCTTACGCTGGCGAAAGGTA
AACCAATCGGTAAGGAAGGTTACTACTGGCTGAAAATCCACGGTGCAAACTGTGCGGGTGTCGATAAGGT
TCCGTTCCCTGAGCGCATCAAGTTCATTGAGGAAAACCACGAGAACATCATGGCTTGCGCTAAGTCTCCA
CTGGAGAACACTTGGTGGGCTGAGCAAGATTCTCCGTTCTGCTTCCTTGCGTTCTGCTTTGAGTACGCTG
GGGTACAGCACCACGGCCTGAGCTATAACTGCTCCCTTCCGCTGGCGTTTGACGGGTCTTGCTCTGGCAT
CCAGCACTTCTCCGCGATGCTCCGAGATGAGGTAGGTGGTCGCGCGGTTAACTTGCTTCCTAGTGAAACC
GTTCAGGACATCTACGGGATTGTTGCTAAGAAAGTCAACGAGATTCTACAAGCAGACGCAATCAATGGGA
CCGATAACGAAGTAGTTACCGTGACCGATGAGAACACTGGTGAAATCTCTGAGAAAGTCAAGCTGGGCAC
TAAGGCACTGGCTGGTCAATGGCTGGCTTACGGTGTTACTCGCAGTGTGACTAAGCGTTCAGTCATGACG
CTGGCTTACGGGTCCAAAGAGTTCGGCTTCCGTCAACAAGTGCTGGAAGATACCATTCAGCCAGCTATTG
ATTCCGGCAAGGGTCTGATGTTCACTCAGCCGAATCAGGCTGCTGGATACATGGCTAAGCTGATTTGGGA
ATCTGTGAGCGTGACGGTGGTAGCTGCGGTTGAAGCAATGAACTGGCTTAAGTCTGCTGCTAAGCTGCTG
GCTGCTGAGGTCAAAGATAAGAAGACTGGAGAGATTCTTCGCAAGCGTTGCGCTGTGCATTGGGTAACTC
CTGATGGTTTCCCTGTGTGGCAGGAATACAAGAAGCCTATTCAGACGCGCTTGAACCTGATGTTCCTCGG
TCAGTTCCGCTTATGCCCTACCATTAACACCAACAAAGATAGCGAGATTGATGCACACAAACAGGAGTCT
GGTATCGCTCCTAACTTTGTACACAGCCAAGACGGTAGCCACCTTCGTAAGACTGTAGTGTGGGCACACG
AGAAGTACGGAATCGAATCTTTTGCACTGATTCACGACTCCTTCGGTACCATTCCGGCTGACGCTGCGAA
CCTGTTCAAAGCAGTGCGCGAAACTATGGTTGACACATATGAGTCTTGTGATGTACTGGCTGATTTCTAC
GACCAGTTCGCTGACCAGTTGCACGAGTCTCAATTGGACAAAATGCCAGCACTTCCGGCTAAAGGTAACT
TGAACCTCCGTGACATCTTAGAGTCGGACTTCGCGTTCGCGTAATCTAGAGTCGACCTGCAGGCATGCAA
GCTTGGCTGTTTTGGCGGATGAGAGAAGATTTTCAGCCTGATACAGATTAAATCAGAACGCAGAAGCGGT
CTGATAAAACAGAATTTGCCTGGCGGCAGTAGCGCGGTGGTCCCACCTGACCCCATGCCGAACTCAGAAG
TGAAACGCCGTAGCGCCGATGGTAGTGTGGGGTCTCCCCATGCGAGAGTAGGGAACTGCCAGGCATCAAA
TAAAACGAAAGGCTCAGTCGAAAGACTGGGCCTTTCGTTTTATCTGTTGTTTGTCGGTGAACGCTCTCCT
GAGTAGGACAAATCCGCCGGGAGCGGATTTGAACGTTGCGAAGCAACGGCCCGGAGGGTGGCGGGCAGGA
CGCCCGCCATAAACTGCCAGGCATCAAATTAAGCAGAAGGCCATCCTGACGGATGGCCTTTTTGCGTTTC
TACAAACTCTTTTGTTTATTTTTCTAAATACATTCAAATATGTATCCGCTCATGAGACAATAACCCTGAT
AAATGCTTCAATAATATTGAAAAAGGAAGAGTATGAGTATTCAACATTTCCGTGTCGCCCTTATTCCCTT
TTTTGCGGCATTTTGCCTTCCTGTTTTTGCTCACCCAGAAACGCTGGTGAAAGTAAAAGATGCTGAAGAT
CAGTTGGGGCAAACTATTAACTGGCGAACTACTTACTCTAGCTTCCCGGCAACAATTAATAGACTGGATG
GAGGCGGATAAAGTTGCAGGACCACTTCTGCGCTCGGCCCTTCCGGCTGGCTGGTTTATTGCTGATAAAT
CTGGAGCCGGTGAGCGTGGGTCTCGCGGTATCATTGCAGCACTGGGGCCAGATGGTAAGCCCTCCCGTAT
CGTAGTTATCTACACGACGGGGAGTCAGGCAACTATGGATGAACGAAATAGACAGATCGCTGAGATAGGT
GCCTCACTGATTAAGCATTGGTAACTGTCAGACCAAGTTTACTCATATATACTTTAGATTGATT
[125 nt withheld, positions 4615-4739]
C
[141 nt withheld, positions 4741-4881]
CCTTTGACGTTGGAGTCCACGTTCTTTAATAGTGGACTCTTGTTCCAAACTTGAACAACACTCAACCCTA
TCTCGGGCTATTCTTTTGATTTATAAGGGATTTTGCCGATTTCGGCCTATTGGTTAAAAAATGAGCTGAT
TTAACAAAAATTTAACGCGAATTTTAACAAAATATTAACGTTTACAATTTAAAAGGATCTAGGTGAAGAT
CCTTTTTGATAATCTCATGACCAAAATCCCTTAACGTGAGTTTTCGTTCCACTGAGCGTCAGACCCCGTA
GAAAAGATCAAAGGATCTTCTTGAGATCCTTTTTTTCTGCGCGTAATCTGCTGCTTGCAAACAAAAAAAC
CACCGCTACCAGCGGTGGTTTGTTTGCCGGATCAAGAGCTACCAACTCTTTTTCCGAAGGTAACTGGCTT
CAGCAGAGCGCAGATACCAAATACTGTCCTTCTAGTGTAGCCGTAGTTAGGCCACCACTTCAAGAACTCT
GTAGCACCGCCTACATACCTCGCTCTGCTAATCCTGTTACCAGTCAGGCATTTGAGAAGCACACGGTCAC
ACTGCTTCCGGTAGTCAATAAACCGGTAAACCAGCAATAGACATAAGCGGCTATTTAACGACCCTGCCCT
GAACCGACGACCGGGTCGAATTTGCTTTCGAATTTCTGCCATTCATCCGCTTATTATCACTTATTCAGGC
GTAGCACCAGGCGTTTAAGGGCACCAATAACTGCCTTAAAAAAATTACGCCCCGCCCTGCCACTCATCGC
AGTACTGTTGTAATTCATTAAGCATTCTGCCGACATGGAAGCCATCACAGACGGCATGATGAACCTGAAT
CGCCAGCGGCATCAGCACCTTGTCGCCTTGCGTATAATATTTGCCCATGGTGAAAACGGGGGCGAAGAAG
TTGTCCATATTGGCCACGTTTAAATCAAAACTGGTGAAACTCACCCAGGGATTGGCTGAGACGAAAAACA
TATTCTCAATAAACCCTTTAGGGAAATAGGCCAGGTTTTCACCGTAACACGCCACATCTTGCGAATATAT
GTGTAGAAACTGCCGGAAATCGTCGTGGTATTCACTCCAGAGCGATGAAAACGTTTCAGTTTGCTCATGG
AAAACGGTGTAACAAGGGTGAACACTATCCCATATCACCAGCTCACCGTCTTTCATTGCCATACGGAATT
CCGGATGAGCATTCATCAGGCGGGCAAGAATGTGAATAAAGGCCGGATAAAACTTGTGCTTATTTTTCTT
TACGGTCTTTAAAAAGGCCGTAATATCCAGCTGAACGGTCTGGTTATAGGTACATTGAGCAACTGACTGA
AATGCCTCAAAATGTTCTTTACGATGCCATTGGGATATATCAACGGTGGTATATCCAGTGATTTTTTTCT
CCATTTTAGCTTCCTTAGCTCCTGAAAATCTCGATAACTCAAAAAATACGCCCGGTAGTGATCTTATTTC
ATTATGGTGAAAGTTGGAACCTCTTACGTGCCGATCAACGTCTCATTTTCGCCAAAAGTTGGCCCAGGGC
TTCCCGGTATCAACAGGGACACCAGGATTTATTTATTCTGCGAAGTGATCTTCCGTCACAGGTATTTATT
CGGCGCAAAGTGCGTCGGGTGATGCTGCCAACTTACTGATTTAGTGTATGATGGTGTTTTTGAGGTGCTC
CAGTGGCTTCTGTTTCTATCAGCTGTCCCTCCTGTTCAGCTACTGACGGGGTGGTGCGTAACGGCAAAAG
CACCGCCGGACATCAGCGCTAGCGGAGTGTATACTGGCTTACTATGTTGGCACTGATGAGGGTGTCAGTG
AAGTGCTTCATGTGGCAGGAGAAAAAAGGCTGCACCGGTGCGTCAGCAGAATATGTGATACAGGATATAT
TCCGCTTCCTCGCTCACTGACTCGCTACGCTCGGTCGTTCGACTGCGGCGAGCGGAAATGGCTTACGAAC
GGGGCGGAGATTTCCTGGAAGATGCCAGGAAGATACTTAACAGGGAAGTGAGAGGGCCGCGGCAAAGCCG
TTTTTCCATAGGCTCCGCCCCCCTGACAAGCATCACGAAATCTGACGCTCAAATCAGTGGTGGCGAAACC
CGACAGGACTATAAAGATACCAGGCGTTTCCCCCTGGCGGCTCCCTCGTGCGCTCTCCTGTTCCTGCCTT
TCGGTTTACCGGTGTCATTCCGCTGTTATGGCCGCGTTTGTCTCATTCCACGCCTGACACTCAGTTCCGG
GTAGGCAGTTCGCTCCAAGCTGGACTGTATGCACGAACCCCCCGTTCAGTCCGACCGCTGCGCCTTATCC
GGTAACTATCGTCTTGAGTCCAACCCGGAAAGACATGCAAAAGCACCACTGGCAGCAGCCACTGGTAATT
GATTTAGAGGAGTTAGTCTTGAAGTCATGCGCCGGTTAAGGCTAAACTGAAAGGACAAGTTTTGGTGACT
GCGCTCCTCCAAGCCAGTTACCTCGGTTCAAAGAGTTGGTAGCTCAGAGAACCTTCGAAAAACCGCCCTG
CAAGGCGGTTTTTTCGTTTTCAGAGCAAGAGATTACGCGCAGACCAAAACGATCTCAAGAAGATCATCTT
ATTAATCAGATAAAATATTTGCTCATGAGCCCGAAGTGGCGAGCCCGATCTTCCCCATCGGTGATGTCGG
CGATATAGGCGCCAGCAACCGCACCTGTGGCGCCGGTGATGCCGGCCACGATGCGTCCGGCGTAGAGGAT
CTGCTCATGTTTGACAGCTTATC
Features (pLannotate 1.2.2; 25 found; start..end, strand, type, name):
     96..212     +  promoter       araBAD promoter (fragment): araBAD; promoter of the L-arabinose operon of E. coli; the araC regulatory gene is transcribed in the opposite direction (Guzman et al., 1995)
    288..315     -  terminator     T7Te terminator: phage T7 early transcription terminator
    371..907     -  CDS            RPOL_BPT7 (fragment): Experimental evidence at protein level: Swiss-Prot protein existence level 1. Highly processive DNA-dependent RNA polymerase that catalyzes the transcription of class II and class III viral genes. Recognizes a specific promoter sequence and enters first into an 'abortive phase' where very short transcripts are synthesized and released before proceeding to the processive transcription of long RNA chains. Unwinds the double-stranded DNA to expose the coding strand for templating. Participates in the initiation of viral DNA replication presumably by making primers accessible to the DNA polymerase
    958..974     -  protein_bind   lac operator: The lac repressor binds to the lac operator to inhibit transcription in E. coli. This inhibition can be relieved by adding lactose or isopropyl-β-D-thiogalactopyranoside (IPTG). lac repressor encoded by lacI
    991..1007    -  protein_bind   lac operator: The lac repressor binds to the lac operator to inhibit transcription in E. coli. This inhibition can be relieved by adding lactose or isopropyl-β-D-thiogalactopyranoside (IPTG). lac repressor encoded by lacI
   1036..1068    -  promoter       araBAD promoter (fragment): araBAD; promoter of the L-arabinose operon of E. coli; the araC regulatory gene is transcribed in the opposite direction (Guzman et al., 1995)
   1072..1329    -  CDS            (3-F)Tyr-EGFP (fragment): (3-F)Tyr-EGFP is a basic (constitutively fluorescent) green fluorescent protein published in 2004, derived from Aequorea victoria.
   1329..1439    +  promoter       araBAD promoter (fragment): araBAD; promoter of the L-arabinose operon of E. coli; the araC regulatory gene is transcribed in the opposite direction (Guzman et al., 1995)
   1500..3611    +  CDS            RPOL_BPT7 (fragment): Experimental evidence at protein level: Swiss-Prot protein existence level 1. Highly processive DNA-dependent RNA polymerase that catalyzes the transcription of class II and class III viral genes. Recognizes a specific promoter sequence and enters first into an 'abortive phase' where very short transcripts are synthesized and released before proceeding to the processive transcription of long RNA chains. Unwinds the double-stranded DNA to expose the coding strand for templating. Participates in the initiation of viral DNA replication presumably by making primers accessible to the DNA polymerase
   3615..3644    +  misc_feature   MCS (fragment): pUC18/19 multiple cloning site
   3728..3843    +  ncRNA          5S rRNA: Accession: RF00001 - 5S ribosomal RNA
   3847..3933    +  terminator     rrnB T1 terminator: Escherichia coli rrnB; transcription terminator T1 from the E. coli rrnB gene
   4025..4052    +  terminator     rrnB T2 terminator: transcription terminator T2 from the E. coli rrnB gene
   4071..4162    +  promoter       AmpR promoter: bla
   4163..4278    +  CDS            AmpR (fragment): β-lactamase; bla; confers resistance to ampicillin, carbenicillin, and related antibiotics
   4279..4573    +  CDS            bla(M) (fragment): β-lactamase lacking the signal sequence; bla(M); allows cytosolic expression of β-lactamase
   4616..5071    +  rep_origin     f1 ori (sequence partly withheld): f1 bacteriophage origin of replication; arrow indicates direction of (+) strand synthesis
   5182..5415    +  rep_origin     ori (fragment): high-copy-number ColE1/pMB1/pBR322/pUC origin of replication
   5626..6285    -  CDS            CmR: chloramphenicol acetyltransferase; cat; confers resistance to chloramphenicol
   6286..6388    -  promoter       cat promoter: promoter of the E. coli cat gene encoding chloramphenicol acetyltransferase
   6509..6652    +  mobile_element IS1 (fragment): prokaryotic transposable element IS1
   6771..6826    -  rep_origin     RSF ori (fragment): Plasmids containing the RSF 1030 origin of replication can be propagated in E. coli cells that contain additional plasmids with compatible origins.
   6914..7459    -  rep_origin     p15A ori: Plasmids containing the medium-copy-number p15A origin of replication can be propagated in E. coli cells that contain a second plasmid with the ColE1 origin.
   7492..7612    -  CDS            TcR (fragment): tetracycline efflux protein; tet; confers resistance to tetracycline
   7622..6       +  promoter       tet promoter (fragment) (across the origin): E. coli promoter for tetracycline efflux protein gene
