[The description below was written by a language model from this plasmid's Addgene catalogue record and pLannotate feature annotations shown in this document.]
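Description:
pTSlb-Q758C is a bacterial expression and synthetic-biology plasmid built on the pBAD33 backbone (about 7.6 kb) that encodes both halves of a T7 RNA polymerase split at position 179. It is selected with chloramphenicol through an intact cat gene and promoter. The feature table shows a complete p15A origin, the usual replicon of pBAD33 and normally described as medium copy, although the catalogue lists the plasmid as high copy. An f1 origin is also present. The partial β-lactamase, tetracycline-resistance, IS1 and ColE1/RSF-type origin matches are only fragments, presumably backbone remnants rather than functional elements.

The payload consists of two divergently oriented expression units. On the reverse strand, a roughly 540 bp T7 RNAP fragment (residues 1-179) lies downstream of a region carrying two lac operators, matching the recorded IPTG-inducible PLac promoter, and ends at a T7Te terminator. On the forward strand, an araBAD promoter fragment precedes a roughly 2.1 kb T7 RNAP fragment (residues 180-880) carrying the Q758C substitution, followed by the rrnB T1 and T2 terminators. No araC or lacI gene is annotated, so the record does not show where these regulators are supplied. A short EGFP-like match between the two units is also annotated, but its role is not stated.

Because an active polymerase can form only when both fragments are made, the plasmid acts as a transcriptional AND gate responding to IPTG and arabinose together. The associated publication describes a library of such gates built from split T7 RNAP mutants, of which this Q758C version is one. The record does not state what the mutation does, nor which reporter or T7 promoter it is paired with.
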