Addgene plasmid #60729: pTSlb-Q758C
Purpose: Expresses both fragments of T7 RNAP split at position 179. The N-terminal fragment is driven by PLac while the C-terminal fragment is driven by PBAD. C-terminal fragment has the point mutations Q758C
Depositing lab: Matthew Bennett. Depositing organization: Rice University. Publication: Library of synthetic transcriptional AND gates built with split T7 RNA polymerase mutants. Shis DL, Bennett MR. Proc Natl Acad Sci U S A. 2013 Mar 26;110(13):5028-33. doi: 10.1073/pnas.1220157110. Epub 2013 Mar 11. PubMed 23479654.
Backbone
  Vector backbone: pBAD33
  Backbone size w/o insert (bp): 5500
  Total vector size (bp): 7600
  Modifications to backbone: IPTG inducible promoter PLac drives expression 1-179 of split T7 RNAP while the arabinose promoter PBAD drives expression 180-880.
  Vector type: Bacterial Expression, Synthetic Biology
Growth in bacteria
  Bacterial resistance: Chloramphenicol, 25 μg/mL
  Growth temperature: 37°C
  Growth strain: DH10B
  Copy number: High Copy
Gene/Insert 1
  Gene/Insert name: Residues 1-179 of split T7 RNAP
  Species: Synthetic; T7 Phage
  Insert size (bp): 540
  Mutation: Residues 1-180 of split T7 RNAP
  GenBank ID: GI:216012
Gene/Insert 2
  Gene/Insert name: Residues 180-880 of split T7 RNAP
  Species: Synthetic
  Insert size (bp): 2118
  Mutation: Residues 180-880 of split T7 RNAP. Contains mutation Q758C.
  GenBank ID: GI:216012
Terms and licenses: Academic/Nonprofit Terms; Industry Terms: Not Available to Industry
How to cite: pTSlb-Q758C was a gift from Matthew Bennett (Addgene plasmid # 60729 ; http://n2t.net/addgene:60729 ; RRID:Addgene_60729)
