>Addgene plasmid #60729 | pTSlb-Q758C | addgene partial sequence | sequence record 99387 | pBMTL-1-5 5'-tgagcggataacaatttcac-3'
ACCAAAGCCATGACAAAAACGCGTAATTTCAACACGAGCCAAAATAATAAAAAAGCAGGATTAATAATCT
GGCTTTTTATATTCTCTCTCTAGTATATAAACGCAGAAAGGCCCACCCGAAGGTGAGCCAGTGTGATCCA
AGCCAGCTCGATATCCGTCGGCTTGAACGAATTGTTAGACATTACTTGTAGACGTGCCCTACGCGCTTGT
TGAGTTGTTCCTCAACGTTTTTCTTGAAGTGCTTAGCTTCAAGGTCACGGATACGACCGAAGCGAGCCTC
GTCCTCAATGGCCCGACCGATTGCGCTTGCTACAGCCTGAACGGTTGTATTGTCAGCACTGGTTAGGCAA
GCCAGAGTGGTCTTAATGGTGATGTACGCTACGGCTTCCGGCTTGATTTCTTGCAGGAACTGGAAGGCTG
TCGGGCGCTTGCCGCGCTTAGCTTTCACTTCCTCAAACCAGTCGTTGATGCGTGCAATCATCTTAGGGAG
TAGGGTAGTGATGAGAGGCTTGGCGGCAGCGTTATCCGCAACCTCACCAGCTTTAAGTTGACGCTCAAAC
ATCTTGCGGAAGCGTGCTTCACCCATCTCGTAAGACTCATGCTCAAGGGCCAACTGTTCGCGAGCTAAAC
GCTCACCGTAATGGTCAGCCAGAGTGTTGAACGGGATAGCAGCCAGTTCGATGTCAGAGAAGTCGTTCTT
AGCGATGTTAATCGTGTTCATATTAGAAAAAGAA
