>Addgene plasmid #60729 | pTSlb-Q758C | addgene partial sequence | sequence record 99388 | pBAD-F 5'-ATGCCATAGCATTTTTATCC-3'
TTTTATCGCAACTCTCTACTGTTTCTCCATACCCGTTTTTTTGGGCTAGCACTAGTGGAGCCCTATATAT
AAAGATCAGGGCCAGGTATGAAAGCATTTATGCAAGTTGTCGAGGCTGACATGCTCTCTAAGGGTCTACT
CGGTGGCGAGGCGTGGTCTTCGTGGCATAAGGAAGACTCTATTCATGTAGGAGTACGCTGCATCGAGATG
CTCATTGAGTCAACCGGAATGGTTAGCTTACACCGCCAAAATGCTGGCGTAGTAGGTCAAGACTCTGAGA
CTATCGAACTCGCACCTGAATACGCTGAGGCTATCGCAACCCGTGCAGGTGCGCTGGCTGGCATCTCTCC
GATGTTCCAACCTTGCGTAGTTCCTCCTAAGCCGTGGACTGGCATTACTGGTGGTGGCTATTGGGCTAAC
GGTCGTCGTCCTCTGGCGCTGGTGCGTACTCACAGTAAGAAAGCACTGATGCGCTACGAAGACGTTTACA
TGCCTGAGGTGTACAAAGCGATTAACATTGCGCAAAACACCGCATGGAAAATCAACAAGAAAGTCCTAGC
GGTCGCCAACGTAATCACCAAGTGGAAGCATTGTCCGGTCGAGGACATCCCTGCGATTGAGCGTGAAGAA
CTCCCGATGAAACCGGAAGACATCGACATGAATCCTGAGGCTCTCACCGCGTGGAAACGTGCTGCCGCTG
CTGTGTACCGCAAGGACAAGGCTCGCAAGTCTCGCCGTATCAGCCTTGAGTTCATGCTTGAGCAAGCCAA
TAAGTTTGCTAACCATAAGGCCATCTGGTTCCCTTACAAC
