>Addgene plasmid #60729 | pTSlb-Q758C | addgene partial sequence | sequence record 99389 | pBAD-R 5'-GATTTAATCTGTATCAGG-3'
CTTCCGTCAACAAGTGCTGGAAGATACCATTCAGCCAGCTATTGATTCCGGCAAGGGTCTGATGTTCACT
CAGCCGAATCAGGCTGCTGGATACATGGCTAAGCTGATTTGGGAATCTGTGAGCGTGACGGTGGTAGCTG
CGGTTGAAGCAATGAACTGGCTTAAGTCTGCTGCTAAGCTGCTGGCTGCTGAGGTCAAAGATAAGAAGAC
TGGAGAGATTCTTCGCAAGCGTTGCGCTGTGCATTGGGTAACTCCTGATGGTTTCCCTGTGTGGCAGGAA
TACAAGAAGCCTATTCAGACGCGCTTGAACCTGATGTTCCTCGGTCAGTTCCGCTTATGCCCTACCATTA
ACACCAACAAAGATAGCGAGATTGATGCACACAAACAGGAGTCTGGTATCGCTCCTAACTTTGTACACAG
CCAAGACGGTAGCCACCTTCGTAAGACTGTAGTGTGGGCACACGAGAAGTACGGAATCGAATCTTTTGCA
CTGATTCACGACTCCTTCGGTACCATTCCGGCTGACGCTGCGAACCTGTTCAAAGCAGTGCGCGAAACTA
TGGTTGACACATATGAGTCTTGTGATGTACTGGCTGATTTCTACGACCAGTTCGCTGACCAGTTGCACGA
GTCTCAATTGGACAAAATGCCAGCACTTCCGGCTAAAGGTAACTTGAACCTCCGTGACATCTTAGAGTCG
GACTTCGCGTTCGCGTAATCTAGAGTCGACCTGCAGGCATGCAAGCTTGGCTGTT
